Addgene plasmid #146139: pAc5.1B-lambdaN-HA-DmTral_394-652_D
Purpose: Insect Expression of DmTral_394-652
Depositing lab: Elisa Izaurralde. Depositing organization: Max Planck Institute for Developmental Biology. Publication: Similar modes of interaction enable Trailer Hitch and EDC3 to associate with DCP1 and Me31B in distinct protein complexes. Tritschler F, Eulalio A, Helms S, Schmidt S, Coles M, Weichenrieder O, Izaurralde E, Truffault V. Mol Cell Biol. 2008 Nov . 28(21):6695-708. 10.1128/MCB.00759-08 PubMed 18765641.
Backbone
  Vector backbone: Unknown
  Vector type: Insect Expression
Growth in bacteria
  Bacterial resistance: Ampicillin, 100 μg/mL
  Growth temperature: 37°C
  Growth strain: DH5alpha
  Copy number: Low Copy
Gene/Insert
  Gene/Insert name: DmTral_394-652 (alt names: Trailer Hitch; Dm LSm50)
  Species: D. melanogaster (fly)
  Mutation: three silent mutations A198C, A387G, A1437G and 4 mutations Q279H, E485G, K512R and A605V compared to the sequence given by: NCBI:NM_140328.4 or UniProt Q9VTZ0.
  Entrez Gene: tral (a.k.a. Dmel_CG10686, BEST:GH08269, CG10686, DmLSm15, Dmel\CG10686, LSm15, Lsm15, Scd6p, TRAL, Tral, anon-EST:Posey139, anon-WO0172774.89, anon-WO02059370.24, p67, p70)
  Cloning method: Unknown
Terms and licenses: Academic/Nonprofit Terms; Industry Terms: Not Available to Industry
Depositor comments: Plasmids from this collection were made available to the research community and donated after the lab closed. Please note that the sequence provided by the depositing laboratory may be theoretical/predicted or based on Sanger sequencing results. There may be discrepancies between sequencing results obtained by Addgene and the depositor sequence. If an Addgene verified sequence is not available, please contact before placing your order to request that our lab fully sequence the plasmid.
How to cite: pAc5.1B-lambdaN-HA-DmTral_394-652_D was a gift from Elisa Izaurralde (Addgene plasmid # 146139 ; http://n2t.net/addgene:146139 ; RRID:Addgene_146139)
