[The description below was written by a language model from this plasmid's Addgene catalogue record and pLannotate feature annotations shown in this document.]
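Description:
pAc5.1B-lambdaN-HA-DmTral_394-652_D is an insect-cell expression plasmid of about 6.3 kb that produces a C-terminal fragment (residues 394–652) of the Drosophila melanogaster protein Trailer Hitch (Tral, also known as LSm15). The catalogue lists the backbone as unknown, although the name and annotated features are consistent with a pAc5.1-type vector. Expression is driven by the strong constitutive Drosophila actin 5C (Ac5) promoter and terminated by an SV40 polyadenylation signal. In bacteria the plasmid replicates from a ColE1/pUC-type origin and is selected with ampicillin through the β-lactamase gene and its own promoter. The record lists it as low copy even though the origin is annotated as a high-copy type. Short fragments annotated as tetracycline resistance and SV40 large T antigen appear to be non-functional backbone remnants.

Downstream of the promoter, the open reading frame begins with a short fragment of the bacteriophage lambda N protein, followed by an HA epitope and then the Tral fragment. The lambda N peptide binds boxB RNA hairpins, so fusions of this kind are commonly used to tether a protein to a boxB-containing reporter mRNA and test its effect on that transcript; the HA tag allows detection or immunoprecipitation. A vector-encoded V5 tag lies downstream of the insert, but the record does not state whether it is translated in frame. The depositor lists several silent and missense differences from the reference tral sequence using full-length numbering, so only some would fall within this fragment. The associated study examined how Trailer Hitch and EDC3 associate with DCP1 and Me31B. The depositor sequence may be theoretical rather than fully verified.
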