Features (pLannotate 1.2.2; 10 found; start..end, strand, type, name):
     56..2568    +  promoter       Ac5 promoter: Drosophila melanogaster actin 5C promoter
   2588..2653    +  CDS            N (fragment): REGN_LAMBD - Experimental evidence at protein level: Swiss-Prot protein existence level 1. Plays a role as a transcriptional antitermination factor that allows the virus to initiate its lytic phase. Activates expression of the delayed viral early genes by modifying host RNA polymerase (RNAP) into a form that is resistant to termination signals. This antitermination function requires the host NusA protein which serves to stabilize the interaction between antitermination protein N and host RNA polymerase. From Escherichia phage lambda (Bacteriophage lambda).
   2678..2704    +  CDS            3xHA (fragment): three tandem HA epitope tags
   3539..3580    +  CDS            V5 tag: epitope tag from simian virus 5
   3680..3814    -  polyA_signal   SV40 poly(A) signal: SV40 polyadenylation signal
   3837..3921    -  CDS            large T antigen (fragment): large T antigen from SV40 (simian virus 40)
   3922..4392    +  CDS            TcR (fragment): tetracycline efflux protein; tet; confers resistance to tetracycline
   4436..5024    -  rep_origin     ori: high-copy-number ColE1/pMB1/pBR322/pUC origin of replication
   5195..6055    -  CDS            AmpR: β-lactamase; bla; confers resistance to ampicillin, carbenicillin, and related antibiotics
   6056..6160    -  promoter       AmpR promoter: bla
>Addgene plasmid #146139 | pAc5.1B-lambdaN-HA-DmTral_394-652_D | depositor full sequence | sequence record 288584 | Full Sequence
CTTCAAGGAATTAATTCTATATTCTAAAAACACAAATGATACTTCTAAAAAAAATCATGAATGGCATCAA
CTCTGAATCAAATCTTTGCAGATGCACCTACTTCTCATTTCCACTGTCACATCATTTTTCCAGATCTCGC
TGCCTGTTATGTGGCCCACAAACCAAGACACGTTTTATGGCCATTAAAGCTGGCTGATCGTCGCCAAACA
CCAAATACATATCAATATGTACATTCGAGAAAGAAGCGATCAAAGAAGCGTCTTCGGGCGAGTAGGAGAA
TGCGGAGGAGAAGGAGAACGAGCTGATCTAGTATCTCTCCACAATCCAATGCCAACTGACCAACTGGCCA
TATTCGGAGCAATTTGAAGCCAATTTCCATCGCCTGGCGATCGCTCCATTCTTGGCTATATGTTTTTCAC
CGTTCCCGGGGCCATTTTCAAAGACTCGTCGGTAAGATAAGATTGTGTCACTCGCTGTCTCTCTTCATTT
GTCGAAGAATGCTGAGGAATTTCGCGATGACGTCGGCGAGTATTTTGAAGAATGAGAATAATTTGTATTT
ATACGAAAATCAGTTAGTGGAATTTTCTACAAAAACATGTTATCTATAGATAATTTTGTTGCAAAATATG
TTGACTATGACAAAGATTGTATGTATATACCTTTAATGTATTCTCATTTTCTTATGTATTTATAATGGCA
ATGATGATACTGATGATATTTTAAGATGATGCCAGACCACAGGCTGATTTCTGCGTCTTTTGCCGAACGC
AGTGCATGTGCGGTTGTTGTTTTTTGGAATAGTTTCAATTTTCGGACTGTCCGCTTTGATTTCAGTTTCT
TGGCTTATTCAAAAAGCAAAGTAAAGCCAAAAAAGCGAGATGGCAATACCAAATGCGGCAAAACGGTAGT
GGAAGGAAAGGGGTGCGGGGCAGCGGAAGGAAGGGTGGGGCGGGGCGTGGCGGGGTCTGTGGCTGGGCGC
GACGTCACCGACGTTGGAGCCACTCCTTTGACCATGTGTGCGTGTGTGTATTATTCGTGTCTCGCCACTC
GCCGGTTGTTTTTTTCTTTTTATCTCGCTCTCTCTAGCGCCATCTCGTACGCATGCTCAACGCACCGCAT
GTTGCCGTGTCCTTTATGCGTCATTTTGGCTCGAAATAGGCAATTATTTAAACAAAGATTAGTCAACGAA
AACGCTAAAATAAATAAGTCTACAATATGGTTACTTATTGCCATGTGTGTGCAGCCAACGATAGCAACAA
AAGCAACAACACAGTGGCTTTCCCTCTTTCACTTTTTGTTTGCAAGCGCGTGCGAGCAAGACGGCACGAC
CGGCAAACGCAATTACGCTGACAAAGAGCAGACGAAGTTTTGGCCGAAAAACATCAAGGCGCCTGATACG
AATGCATTTGCAATAACAATTGCGATATTTAATATTGTTTATGAAGCTGTTTGACTTCAAAACACACAAA
AAAAAAAATAAAACAAATTATTTGAAAGAGAATTAGGAATCGGACAGCTTATCGTTACGGGCTAACAGCA
CACCGAGACGAAATAGCTTACCTGACGTCACAGCCTCTGGAAGAACTGCCGCCAAGCAGAGAGAGAGAGA
AAAAGAGGGAGAGCAGCTTAGACCGCATGTGCTTGTGTGTGAGGCGTCTCTCTCTTCGTCTCCTGTTTGC
GCAAACGCATAGACTGCACTGAGAAAATCGATTACCTATTTTTTATGAATGAATATTTGCACTATTACTA
TTCAAAACTATTAAGATAGCAATCACATTCAATAGCCAAATACTATACCACCTGAGCGATGCAACGAAAT
GATCAATTTGAGCAAAAATGCTGCATATTTAGGACGGCATCATTATAGAAATGCTTCTTGCTGTGTACTT
TTCTCTCGTCTGGCAGCTGTTTCGCCGTTATTGTTAAAACCGGCTTAAGTTAGGTGTGTTTTCTACGACT
AGTGATGCCCCTACTAGAAGATGTGTGTTGCACAAATGTCCCTGAATAACCAATTTGAAGTGCAGATAGC
AGTAAACGTAAGCTAATATGAATATTATTTAACTGTAATGTTTTAATATCGCTGGACATTACTAATAAAC
CCACTATAAACACATGTACATATGTATGTTTTGGCATACAATGAGTAGTTGGGGAAAAAATGTGTAAAAG
CACCGTGACCATCACAGCATAAAGATAACCAGCTGAAGTATCGAATATGAGTAACCCCCAAATTGAATCA
CATGCCGCAACTGATAGGACCCATGGAAGTACACTCTTCATGGCGATATACAAGACACACACAAGCACGA
ACACCCAGTTGCGGAGGAAATTCTCCGTAAATGAAAACCCAATCGGCGAACAATTCATACCCATATATGG
TAAAAGTTTTGAACGCGACTTGAGAGCGGAGAGCATTGCGGCTGATAAGGTTTTAGCGCTAAGCGGGCTT
TATAAAACGGGCTGCGGGACCAGTTTTCATATCACTACCGTTTGAGTTCTTGTGCTGTGTGGATACTCCT
CCCGACACAAAGCCGCTCCATCAGCCAGCAGTCGTCTAATCCAGAGACCCCGGATCGGGGTACCAACATG
GACGCACAAACACGACGACGTGAGCGTCGCGCTGAGAAACAAGCTCAATGGAAAGCTGCAAACGGTGGAT
CTCCTCCACATATGGCTTACCCATACGATGTTCCAGATTACGCTCCTCCAAGCTTGAATTCTCAGAACAA
GCCGCGGAACAAGATCAAGTTCGAGGGCGACTTCGATTTCGAGCAGGCAAACAACAAGTTCGAGGAACTG
CGCTCCCAACTGGCCAAGCTCAAGGTGGCCGAGGATGGTGCACCCAAGCCAGCCACCAATGCAACGGCCG
CCACTGCAACTGCAACCAATGAGCAGGTGGGTGAGAAGGTTGAAGGCGTTCACACACTGAATGGCGAGAC
CGACAAGAAGGATGATTCTGGCAACGAGACCGGCGCTGGGGAGCACGAGCCTGAGGGGGATGATGTTGCT
GTGTGCTACGACAAGACCAAATCGTTCTTCGACAACATCTCGTGCGAGGCTGCCCAGGATCGCAGCAGGA
ACAAGAAGAACGATTGGCGCCAGGAGCGCAAGTTGAACACGGAGACCTTCGGAGTGTCCTCCACACGACG
TGGCAGTTACCGCGGACGCAACCAATACTACAACAATAATGGCAACGGCGGCATTAACTCGGGATATGGA
GGAGCGCCAGGCTACAACAGGAACAATTATCGCATGGGTGGCGGCGGCGGAAACTTCCGAAACAGGAGCA
ACAATCGCAACAACGGCGGCGGTCGTGGCGGAAACGGAATGCCAAACATCACCAATGGCAACACGGTTGC
TGCGCTGAAGGCGGCCAACAATGCTGCTGGCCACGGATCCAATGCCACGGACTCCAGTGCACCAAATGCC
ACAACCGCGACGACAAAGTCGACGTCCCTCTTGCCAGAGCAGACGCAACAGGTGGCGGCAGTTTCACAAT
AGGGCGGCCGCTCGAGTCTAGAGGGCCCGCGGTTCGAAGGTAAGCCTATCCCTAACCCTCTCCTCGGTCT
CGATTCTACGCGTACCGGTCATCATCACCATCACCATTGAGTTTAAACCCGCTGATCAGCCTCGACTGTG
CCTTCTAAGGCCTGAGCTCGCTGATCAGCCTCGATCGAGGATCCAGACATGATAAGATACATTGATGAGT
TTGGACAAACCACAACTAGAATGCAGTGAAAAAAATGCTTTATTTGTGAAATTTGTGATGCTATTGCTTT
ATTTGTAACCATTATAAGCTGCAATAAACAAGTTAACAACAACAATTGCATTCATTTTATGTTTCAGGTT
CAGGGGGAGGTGTGGGAGGTTTTTTAAAGCAAGTAAAACCTCTACAAATGTGGTATGGCTGATTATGATC
AGTCGACCGATGCCCTTGAGAGCCTTCAACCCAGTCAGCTCCTTCCGGTGGGCGCGGGGCATGACTATCG
TCGCCGCACTTATGACTGTCTTCTTTATCATGCAACTCGTAGGACAGGTGCCGGCAGCGCTCTGGGTCAT
TTTCGGCGAGGACCGCTTTCGCTGGAGCGCGACGATGATCGGCCTGTCGCTTGCGGTATTCGGAATCTTG
CACGCCCTCGCTCAAGCCTTCGTCACTGGTCCCGCCACCAAACGTTTCGGCGAGAAGCAGGCCATTATCG
CCGGCATGGCGGCCGACGCGCTGGGCTACGTCTTGCTGGCGTTCGCGACGCGAGGCTGGATGGCCTTCCC
CATTATGATTCTTCTCGCTTCCGGCGGCATCGGGATGCCCGCGTTGCAGGCCATGCTGTCCAGGCAGGTA
GATGACGACCATCAGGGACAGCTTCAAGGATCGCTCGCGGCTCTTACCAGCCAGCAAAAGGCCAGGAACC
GTAAAAAGGCCGCGTTGCTGGCGTTTTTCCATAGGCTCCGCCCCCCTGACGAGCATCACAAAAATCGACG
CTCAAGTCAGAGGTGGCGAAACCCGACAGGACTATAAAGATACCAGGCGTTTCCCCCTGGAAGCTCCCTC
GTGCGCTCTCCTGTTCCGACCCTGCCGCTTACCGGATACCTGTCCGCCTTTCTCCCTTCGGGAAGCGTGG
CGCTTTCTCAATGCTCACGCTGTAGGTATCTCAGTTCGGTGTAGGTCGTTCGCTCCAAGCTGGGCTGTGT
GCACGAACCCCCCGTTCAGCCCGACCGCTGCGCCTTATCCGGTAACTATCGTCTTGAGTCCAACCCGGTA
AGACACGACTTATCGCCACTGGCAGCAGCCACTGGTAACAGGATTAGCAGAGCGAGGTATGTAGGCGGTG
CTACAGAGTTCTTGAAGTGGTGGCCTAACTACGGCTACACTAGAAGGACAGTATTTGGTATCTGCGCTCT
GCTGAAGCCAGTTACCTTCGGAAAAAGAGTTGGTAGCTCTTGATCCGGCAAACAAACCACCGCTGGTAGC
GGTGGTTTTTTTGTTTGCAAGCAGCAGATTACGCGCAGAAAAAAAGGATCTCAAGAAGATCCTTTGATCT
TTTCTACGGGGTCTGACGCTCAGTGGAACGAAAACTCACGTTAAGGGATTTTGGTCATGAGATTATCAAA
AAGGATCTTCACCTAGATCCTTTTAAATTAAAAATGAAGTTTTAAATCAATCTAAAGTATATATGAGTAA
ACTTGGTCTGACAGTTACCAATGCTTAATCAGTGAGGCACCTATCTCAGCGATCTGTCTATTTCGTTCAT
CCATAGTTGCCTGACTCCCCGTCGTGTAGATAACTACGATACGGGAGGGCTTACCATCTGGCCCCAGTGC
TGCAATGATACCGCGAGACCCACGCTCACCGGCTCCAGATTTATCAGCAATAAACCAGCCAGCCGGAAGG
GCCGAGCGCAGAAGTGGTCCTGCAACTTTATCCGCCTCCATCCAGTCTATTAATTGTTGCCGGGAAGCTA
GAGTAAGTAGTTCGCCAGTTAATAGTTTGCGCAACGTTGTTGCCATTGCTGCAGGCATCGTGGTGTCACG
CTCGTCGTTTGGTATGGCTTCATTCAGCTCCGGTTCCCAACGATCAAGGCGAGTTACATGATCCCCCATG
TTGTGCAAAAAAGCGGTTAGCTCCTTCGGTCCTCCGATCGTTGTCAGAAGTAAGTTGGCCGCAGTGTTAT
CACTCATGGTTATGGCAGCACTGCATAATTCTCTTACTGTCATGCCATCCGTAAGATGCTTTTCTGTGAC
TGGTGAGTACTCAACCAAGTCATTCTGAGAATAGTGTATGCGGCGACCGAGTTGCTCTTGCCCGGCGTCA
ACACGGGATAATACCGCGCCACATAGCAGAACTTTAAAAGTGCTCATCATTGGAAAACGTTCTTCGGGGC
GAAAACTCTCAAGGATCTTACCGCTGTTGAGATCCAGTTCGATGTAACCCACTCGTGCACCCAACTGATC
TTCAGCATCTTTTACTTTCACCAGCGTTTCTGGGTGAGCAAAAACAGGAAGGCAAAATGCCGCAAAAAAG
GGAATAAGGGCGACACGGAAATGTTGAATACTCATACTCTTCCTTTTTCAATATTATTGAAGCATTTATC
AGGGTTATTGTCTCATGAGCGGATACATATTTGAATGTATTTAGAAAAATAAACAAATAGGGGTTCCGCG
CACATTTCCCCGAAAAGTGCCACCTGACGTCTAAGAAACCATTATTATCATGACATTAACCTATAAAAAT
AGGCGTATCACGAGGCCCTTTCGT
